>Addgene plasmid #119682 | pBMN mEGFP-NDP52(V136S) | addgene full sequence | sequence record 233044 | Addgene NGS Result
CAATGTGCATGAATGCTGCAATATTCCTGTTACCAAAGCTAGTATAAATAAAAATAGATAAACGTGGAAA
TTACTTAGAGTTTCTGTCATTAACGTTTCCTTCCTCAGTTGACAACATAAATGCGCTGCTGAGAAGCCAG
TTTGCATCTGTCAGGATCAATTTCCCATTATGCCAGTCATATTAATTACTAGTCAATTAGTTGATTTTTA
TTTTTGACATATACATGTGAAAGACCCCACCTGTAGGTTTGGCAAGCTAGCTTAAGTAACGCCATTTTGC
AAGGCATGGAAAAATACATAACTGAGAATAGAAAAGTTCAGATCAAGGTCAGGAACAGATGGAACAGCTG
AATATGGGCCAAACAGGATATCTGTGGTAAGCAGTTCCTGCCCCGGCTCAGGGCCAAGAACAGATGGAAC
AGCTGAATATGGGCCAAACAGGATATCTGTGGTAAGCAGTTCCTGCCCCGGCTCAGGGCCAAGAACAGAT
GGTCCCCAGATGCGGTCCAGCCCTCAGCAGTTTCTAGAGAACCATCAGATGTTTCCAGGGTGCCCCAAGG
ACCTGAAATGACCCTGTGCCTTATTTGAACTAACCAATCAGTTCGCTTCTCGCTTCTGTTCGCGCGCTTC
TGCTCCCCGAGCTCAATAAAAGAGCCCACAACCCCTCACTCGGCGCGCCAGTCCTCCGATTGACTGAGTC
GCCCGGGTACCCGTGTATCCAATAAACCCTCTTGCAGTTGCATCCGACTTGTGGTCTCGCTGTTCCTTGG
GAGGGTCTCCTCTGAGTGATTGACTACCCGTCAGCGGGGGTCTTTCATTTGGGGGCTCGTCCGGGATCGG
GAGACCCCTGCCCAGGGACCACCGACCCACCACCGGGAGGTAAGCTGGCCAGCAACTTATCTGTGTCTGT
CCGATTGTCTAGTGTCTATGACTGATTTTATGCGCCTGCGTCGGTACTAGTTAGCTAACTAGCTCTGTAT
CTGGCGGACCCGTGGTGGAACTGACGAGTTCGGAACACCCGGCCGCAACCCTGGGAGACGTCCCAGGGAC
TTCGGGGGCCGTTTTTGTGGCCCGACCTGAGTCCAAAAATCCCGATCGTTTTGGACTCTTTGGTGCACCC
CCCTTAGAGGAGGGATATGTGGTTCTGGTAGGAGACGAGAACCTAAAACAGTTCCCGCCTCCGTCTGAAT
TTTTGCTTTCGGTTTGGGACCGAAGCCGCGCCGCGCGTCTTGTCTGCTGCAGCATCGTTCTGTGTTGTCT
CTGTCTGACTGTGTTTCTGTATTTGTCTGAAAATATGGGCCCGGGCCAGACTGTTACCACTCCCTTAAGT
TTGACCTTAGGTCACTGGAAAGATGTCGAGCGGATCGCTCACAACCAGTCGGTAGATGTCAAGAAGAGAC
GTTGGGTTACCTTCTGCTCTGCAGAATGGCCAACCTTTAACGTCGGATGGCCGCGAGACGGCACCTTTAA
CCGAGACCTCATCACCCAGGTTAAGATCAAGGTCTTTTCACCTGGCCCGCATGGACACCCAGACCAGGTC
CCCTACATCGTGACCTGGGAAGCCTTGGCTTTTGACCCCCCTCCCTGGGTCAAGCCCTTTGTACACCCTA
AGCCTCCGCCTCCTCTTCCTCCATCCGCCCCGTCTCTCCCCCTTGAACCTCCTCGTTCGACCCCGCCTCG
ATCCTCCCTTTATCCAGCCCTCACTCCTTCTCTAGGCGCCCCCATATGGCCATATGAGATCTTATATGGG
GCACCCCCGCCCCTTGTAAACTTCCCTGACCCTGACATGACAAGAGTTACTAACAGCCCCTCTCTCCAAG
CTCACTTACAGGCTCTCTACTTAGTCCAGCACGAAGTCTGGAGACCTCTGGCGGCAGCCTACCAAGAACA
ACTGGACCGACCGGTGGTACCTCACCCTTACCGAGTCGGCGACACAGTGTGGGTCCGCCGACACCAGACT
AAGAACCTAGAACCTCGCTGGAAAGGACCTTACACAGTCCTGCTGACCACCCCCACCGCCCTCAAAGTAG
ACGGCATCGCAGCTTGGATACACGCCGCCCACGTGAAGGCTGCCGACCCCGGGGGTGGACCATCCTCTAG
ACTGCCGCCACCATGGTGAGCAAGGGCGAGGAGCTGTTCACCGGGGTGGTGCCCATCCTGGTCGAGCTGG
ACGGCGACGTAAACGGCCACAAGTTCAGCGTGTCCGGCGAGGGCGAGGGCGATGCCACCTACGGCAAGCT
GACCCTGAAGTTCATCTGCACCACCGGCAAGCTGCCCGTGCCCTGGCCCACCCTCGTGACCACCCTGACC
TACGGCGTGCAGTGCTTCAGCCGCTACCCCGACCACATGAAGCAGCACGACTTCTTCAAGTCCGCCATGC
CCGAAGGCTACGTCCAGGAGCGCACCATCTTCTTCAAGGACGACGGCAACTACAAGACCCGCGCCGAGGT
GAAGTTCGAGGGCGACACCCTGGTGAACCGCATCGAGCTGAAGGGCATCGACTTCAAGGAGGACGGCAAC
ATCCTGGGGCACAAGCTGGAGTACAACTACAACAGCCACAACGTCTATATCATGGCCGACAAGCAGAAGA
ACGGCATCAAGGTGAACTTCAAGATCCGCCACAACATCGAGGACGGCAGCGTGCAGCTCGCCGACCACTA
CCAGCAGAACACCCCCATCGGCGACGGCCCCGTGCTGCTGCCCGACAACCACTACCTGAGCACCCAGTCC
AAGCTGAGCAAAGACCCCAACGAGAAGCGCGATCACATGGTCCTGCTGGAGTTCGTGACCGCCGCCGGGA
TCACTCTCGGCATGGACGAGCTGTACAAGTCCGGACTCAGATCTCGAGCTCAAGCTTGGGAGGAGACCAT
CAAAGATCCCCCCACATCAGCTGTCTTGCTGGATCACTGTCATTTCTCTCAGGTCATCTTTAACAGTGTG
GAGAAGTTCTACATCCCTGGAGGGGACGTCACATGTCATTATACCTTCACCCAGCATTTCATCCCTCGTC
GAAAGGATTGGATTGGCATCTTTAGAGTGGGGTGGAAGACAACCCGTGAGTATTACACCTTCATGTGGGT
TACTTTGCCCATTGACCTAAACAACAAATCAGCTAAACAGCAGGAAGTCCAATTCAAAGCTTACTACCTG
CCCAAGGATGATGAGTATTACCAGTTCTGCTATGTGGATGAGGATGGTGTGGTCCGGGGAGCAAGTATTC
CTTTCCAATTCCGTCCAGAAAATGAGGAAGACATCCTGGTTAGTACCACTCAGGGAGAGGTGGAAGAGAT
TGAGCAGCACAACAAGGAGCTTTGCAAAGAAAACCAGGAGCTGAAGGACAGCTGTATCAGCCTCCAGAAG
CAGAACTCAGACATGCAGGCTGAGCTCCAAAAGAAGCAGGAGGAGCTAGAAACCCTACAGAGCATCAATA
AGAAGTTGGAACTGAAAGTGAAAGAACAGAAGGACTATTGGGAGACAGAGCTGCTTCAACTGAAAGAACA
AAACCAGAAGATGTCCTCAGAAAATGAGAAGATGGGAATCAGAGTGGATCAGCTTCAGGCCCAGCTGTCA
ACTCAAGAGAAAGAAATGGAGAAGCTTGTTCAGGGAGATCAAGATAAGACAGAGCAGTTAGAGCAGCTGA
AAAAGGAAAATGACCACCTCTTTCTCAGTTTAGCTGAACAGAGGAAGGACCAGAAGAAGCTCGAGCAGAC
AGTGGAGCAAATGAAGCAGAATGAAACTACTGCAATGAAGAAACAACAGGAATTAATGGATGAAAACTTT
GACCTGTCAAAAAGACTGAGTGAGAACGAAATTATATGTAATGCTCTGCAGAGACAGAAAGAGAGATTGG
AAGGAGAAAATGATCTTTTGAAGAGGGAGAACAGCAGATTGCTCAGTTACATGGGTCTGGATTTTAATTC
TTTGCCGTATCAAGTACCTACTTCAGATGAAGGAGGCGCAAGACAAAATCCAGGACTTGCCTATGGAAAC
CCATATTCTGGTATCCAAGAAAGTTCTTCCCCCAGCCCGCTCTCCATCAAGAAATGCCCTATCTGCAAAG
CAGATGATATTTGTGATCACACCTTGGAGCAACAGCAGATGCAGCCCCTTTGTTTCAATTGTCCAATTTG
TGACAAGATCTTCCCAGCTACAGAGAAGCAGATCTTTGAAGACCACGTGTTCTGCCACTCTCTCTGAGGA
TCCACCGGATCTAGATAACTGATCACGATAAAATAAAAGATTTTATTTAGTCTCCAGAAAAAGGGGGGAA
TGAAAGACCCCACCTGTAGGTTTGGCAAGCTAGCTTAAGTAACGCCATTTTGCAAGGCATGGAAAAATAC
ATAACTGAGAATAGAGAAGTTCAGATCAAGGTCAGGAACAGATGGAACAGCTGAATATGGGCCAAACAGG
ATATCTGTGGTAAGCAGTTCCTGCCCCGGCTCAGGGCCAAGAACAGATGGAACAGCTGAATATGGGCCAA
ACAGGATATCTGTGGTAAGCAGTTCCTGCCCCGGCTCAGGGCCAAGAACAGATGGTCCCCAGATGCGGTC
CAGCCCTCAGCAGTTTCTAGAGAACCATCAGATGTTTCCAGGGTGCCCCAAGGACCTGAAATGACCCTGT
GCCTTATTTGAACTAACCAATCAGTTCGCTTCTCGCTTCTGTTCGCGCGCTTCTGCTCCCCGAGCTCAAT
AAAAGAGCCCACAACCCCTCACTCGGGGCGCCAGTCCTCCGATTGACTGAGTCGCCCGGGTACCCGTGTA
TCCAATAAACCCTCTTGCAGTTGCATCCGACTTGTGGTCTCGCTGTTCCTTGGGAGGGTCTCCTCTGAGT
GATTGACTACCCGTCAGCGGGGGTCTTTCACATGCAGCATGTATCAAAATTAATTTGGTTTTTTTTCTTA
AGTATTTACATTAAATGGCCATAGTTGCATTAATGAATCGGCCAACGCGCGGGGAGAGGCGGTTTGCGTA
TTGGGCGCTCTTCCGCTTCCTCGCTCACTGACTCGCTGCGCTCGGTCGTTCGGCTGCGGCGAGCGGTATC
AGCTCACTCAAAGGCGGTAATACGGTTATCCACAGAATCAGGGGATAACGCAGGAAAGAACATGTGAGCA
AAAGGCCAGCAAAAGGCCAGGAACCGTAAAAAGGCCGCGTTGCTGGCGTTTTTCCATAGGCTCCGCCCCC
CTGACGAGCATCACAAAAATCGACGCTCAAGTCAGAGGTGGCGAAACCCGACAGGACTATAAAGATACCA
GGCGTTTCCCCCTGGAAGCTCCCTCGTGCGCTCTCCTGTTCCGACCCTGCCGCTTACCGGATACCTGTCC
GCCTTTCTCCCTTCGGGAAGCGTGGCGCTTTCTCATAGCTCACGCTGTAGGTATCTCAGTTCGGTGTAGG
TCGTTCGCTCCAAGCTGGGCTGTGTGCACGAACCCCCCGTTCAGCCCGACCGCTGCGCCTTATCCGGTAA
CTATCGTCTTGAGTCCAACCCGGTAAGACACGACTTATCGCCACTGGCAGCAGCCACTGGTAACAGGATT
AGCAGAGCGAGGTATGTAGGCGGTGCTACAGAGTTCTTGAAGTGGTGGCCTAACTACGGCTACACTAGAA
GAACAGTATTTGGTATCTGCGCTCTGCTGAAGCCAGTTACCTTCGGAAAAAGAGTTGGTAGCTCTTGATC
CGGCAAACAAACCACCGCTGGTAGCGGTGGTTTTTTTGTTTGCAAGCAGCAGATTACGCGCAGAAAAAAA
GGATCTCAAGAAGATCCTTTGATCTTTTCTACGGGGTCTGACGCTCAGTGGAACGAAAACTCACGTTAAG
GGATTTTGGTCATGAGATTATCAAAAAGGATCTTCACCTAGATCCTTTTGCGGCCGGCCGCAAATCAATC
TAAAGTATATATGAGTAAACTTGGTCTGACAGTTACCAATGCTTAATCAGTGAGGCACCTATCTCAGCGA
TCTGTCTATTTCGTTCATCCATAGTTGCCTGACTCCCCGTCGTGTAGATAACTACGATACGGGAGGGCTT
ACCATCTGGCCCCAGTGCTGCAATGATACCGCGAGACCCACGCTCACCGGCTCCAGATTTATCAGCAATA
AACCAGCCAGCCGGAAGGGCCGAGCGCAGAAGTGGTCCTGCAACTTTATCCGCCTCCATCCAGTCTATTA
ATTGTTGCCGGGAAGCTAGAGTAAGTAGTTCGCCAGTTAATAGTTTGCGCAACGTTGTTGCCATTGCTAC
AGGCATCGTGGTGTCACGCTCGTCGTTTGGTATGGCTTCATTCAGCTCCGGTTCCCAACGATCAAGGCGA
GTTACATGATCCCCCATGTTGTGCAAAAAAGCGGTTAGCTCCTTCGGTCCTCCGATCGTTGTCAGAAGTA
AGTTGGCCGCAGTGTTATCACTCATGGTTATGGCAGCACTGCATAATTCTCTTACTGTCATGCCATCCGT
AAGATGCTTTTCTGTGACTGGTGAGTACTCAACCAAGTCATTCTGAGAATAGTGTATGCGGCGACCGAGT
TGCTCTTGCCCGGCGTCAATACGGGATAATACCGCGCCACATAGCAGAACTTTAAAAGTGCTCATCATTG
GAAAACGTTCTTCGGGGCGAAAACTCTCAAGGATCTTACCGCTGTTGAGATCCAGTTCGATGTAACCCAC
TCGTGCACCCAACTGATCTTCAGCATCTTTTACTTTCACCAGCGTTTCTGGGTGAGCAAAAACAGGAAGG
CAAAATGCCGCAAAAAAGGGAATAAGGGCGACACGGAAATGTTGAATACTCATACTCTTCCTTTTTCAAT
ATTATTGAAGCATTTATCAGGGTTATTGTCTCATGAGCGGATACATATTTGAATGTATTTAGAAAAATAA
ACAAATAGGGGTTCCGCGCACATTTCCCCGAAAAGTGCCACCAGCTTTGCTCTTAGGAGTTTCCTAATAC
ATCCCAAACTCAAATATATAAAGCATTTGACTTGTTCTATGCCCTAGGGGGCGGGGGGAAGCTAAGCCAG
CTTTTTTTAACATTTAAAATGTGGTAATGACTCCAACTTATTGATAGTGTTTTATGTTCAGATAATGCCC
GATGACTTTGTCATGCAGCTCCACCGATTTTGAGAACGACAGCGACTTCCGTCCCAGCCGTGCCAGGTGC
TGCCTCAGATTCAGGTTATGCCGCTCAATTCGCTGCGTATATCGCTTGCTGATTACGTGCAGCTTTCCCT
TCAGGCGGGATTCATACAGCGGCCAGCCATCCGTCATCCATATCACCACGTCAAAGGGTGACAGCAGGCT
CATAAGACGCCCCAGCGTCGCCATAGTGCGTTCACCGAATACGTGCGCAACAACCGTCTTCCGGAGACTG
TCATACGCGTAAAACAGCCAGCGCTGGCGCGATTTAGCCCCGACATAGCCCCACTGTTCGTCCATTTCCG
CGCAGACGATGACGTCACTGCCCGGCTGTATGCGCGAGGTTACCGACTGCGGCCTGAGTTTTTTAAGTGA
CGTAAAATCGTGTTGAGGCCAACGCCCATAATGCGGGCTGTTGCCCGGCATCCAACGCCATTCATGGCCA
TATCAATGATTTTCTGGTGCGTACCGGGTTGAGAAGCGGTGTAAGTGAACTGCAGTTGCCATGTTTTACG
GCAGTGAGAGCAGAGATAGCGCTGATGTCCGGCGGTGCTTTTGCCGTTACGCACCACCCCGTCAGTAGCT
GAACAGGAGGGACAGCTGATAGAAACAGAAGCCACTGGAGCACCTCAAAAACACCATCATACACTAAATC
AGTAAGTTGGCAGCATCACCTTAAAATGTTAATTCCATTTTAAATGCACAGATGTTTTTATTTCATAAGG
GTTT
Features (pLannotate 1.2.2; 14 found; start..end, strand, type, name):
    228..819     +  LTR            LTR: long terminal repeat from Moloney murine leukemia virus
    882..1239    +  misc_feature   MMLV Ψ: packaging signal of Moloney murine leukemia virus (MMLV)
   1304..1720    +  CDS            gag (truncated): truncated Moloney murine leukemia virus (MMLV) gag gene lacking the start codon
   1730..2104    +  misc_feature   pol region: Moloney murine leukemia virus (MMLV) pol region containing the splice acceptor site
   2113..2829    +  CDS            mEGFP: mEGFP is a basic (constitutively fluorescent) green fluorescent protein published in 2002, derived from Aequorea victoria. It has moderate acid sensitivity.
   2830..2857    +  misc_feature   MCS (fragment): multiple cloning site
   2860..4194    +  CDS            CALCOCO2: CACO2_HUMAN - Also known as NDP52 From Homo sapiens (Human).
   4269..4390    +  LTR            3' LTR (ΔU3) (fragment): self-inactivating 3' long terminal repeat (LTR) from Moloney murine leukemia virus
   4391..4860    +  LTR            LTR: long terminal repeat from Moloney murine leukemia virus
   4926..4978    -  CDS            lacI (fragment): lac repressor; lacI; The lac repressor binds to the lac operator to inhibit transcription in E. coli. This inhibition can be relieved by adding lactose or isopropyl-β-D-thiogalactopyranoside (IPTG).
   5161..5749    -  rep_origin     ori: high-copy-number ColE1/pMB1/pBR322/pUC origin of replication
   5913..6773    -  CDS            AmpR: β-lactamase; bla; confers resistance to ampicillin, carbenicillin, and related antibiotics
   6774..6878    -  promoter       AmpR promoter: bla
   7023..7790    -  mobile_element IS1: prokaryotic transposable element IS1
