[The description below was written by a language model from this plasmid's Addgene catalogue record and pLannotate feature annotations shown in this document.]
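Description:
pBMN mEGFP-NDP52(V136S) is a Moloney murine leukemia virus–based retroviral vector for expressing a fluorescently tagged mutant of the human autophagy receptor NDP52 (CALCOCO2) in mammalian cells. It is propagated in E. coli through a high-copy ColE1/pUC-type origin and selected with ampicillin via the β-lactamase gene and its native promoter. The annotation also detects a short lacI fragment and a prokaryotic IS1 transposable element in the bacterial backbone. The record gives no function for either, and neither lies within the retroviral cassette.

The transfer cassette is flanked by MMLV long terminal repeats. Downstream of the 5' LTR lie the Ψ packaging signal, a truncated gag segment lacking its start codon, and a pol region carrying the splice acceptor. Together these elements allow the genomic RNA to be encapsidated when viral proteins are supplied in trans by packaging cells. No separate internal promoter is annotated, so expression of the insert presumably depends on transcription from the 5' LTR. The 3' end is annotated as a short fragment matching a ΔU3 LTR directly followed by a further LTR segment, so the table does not clearly establish a self-inactivating design.

The payload is monomeric EGFP joined through a short multiple-cloning-site remnant to the N terminus of the 1,335 bp NDP52 coding sequence, assembled by Gibson cloning. The V136S substitution is described as an LIR (LC3-interacting region) mutation, a motif through which autophagy receptors bind LC3/GABARAP proteins. No mammalian selection marker is annotated, so the mEGFP signal is the apparent means of identifying transduced cells. The associated work concerns LC3/GABARAP-driven recruitment of Optineurin and NDP52 during mitophagy. The construct is therefore suited to stable transduction and imaging of receptor localisation when LC3/GABARAP binding is impaired.
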