Addgene plasmid #119682: pBMN mEGFP-NDP52(V136S)
Purpose: For mammalian expression of LIR mutant NDP52
Depositing lab: Michael Lazarou. Depositing organization: Monash University. Publication: LC3/GABARAPs drive ubiquitin-independent recruitment of Optineurin and NDP52 to amplify mitophagy. Padman BS, Nguyen TN, Uoselis L, Skulsuppaisarn M, Nguyen LK, Lazarou M. Nat Commun. 2019 Jan 24;10(1):408. doi: 10.1038/s41467-019-08335-6. PubMed 30679426.
Backbone
  Vector backbone: pBMN
  Vector type: Mammalian Expression, Retroviral
Growth in bacteria
  Bacterial resistance: Ampicillin, 100 μg/mL
  Growth temperature: 37°C
  Growth strain: NEB Stable
  Copy number: High Copy
Gene/Insert
  Gene/Insert name: NDP52 (alt name: CALCOCO2)
  Species: H. sapiens (human)
  Insert size (bp): 1335
  Mutation: V136S
  Entrez Gene: CALCOCO2 (a.k.a. NDP52)
  Tag / fusion protein: mEGFP (N terminal on insert)
  Cloning method: Gibson Cloning
Terms and licenses: Academic/Nonprofit Terms; Industry Terms: Not Available to Industry
How to cite: pBMN mEGFP-NDP52(V136S) was a gift from Michael Lazarou (Addgene plasmid # 119682 ; http://n2t.net/addgene:119682 ; RRID:Addgene_119682)
